>Addgene plasmid #43604 | III-GAAC | depositor partial sequence | sequence record 58869 | III-GAAC sequence 426 bps
CGTCTCGGCTCACCCCAGAGCAGGTCGTGGCAATCGCGAGCAATAACGGCGGAAAACAGGCTTTGGAAAC
GGTGCAGAGGCTCCTTCCAGTGCTGTGCCAAGCGCACGGACTCACCCCAGAGCAGGTCGTGGCAATCGCC
TCCAACATTGGCGGGAAACAGGCACTCGAGACTGTCCAGCGCCTGCTTCCCGTGCTGTGCCAAGCGCACG
GCCTCACCCCAGAGCAGGTCGTGGCAATCGCCTCCAACATTGGCGGGAAACAGGCACTCGAGACTGTCCA
GCGCCTGCTTCCCGTGCTGTGCCAAGCGCACGGATTAACCCCAGAGCAGGTCGTGGCGATCGCAAGCCAC
GACGGAGGAAAGCAAGCCTTGGAAACAGTACAGAGGCTGTTGCCTGTGCTGTGCCAAGCGCACGGACTCA
GAGACG
