>Addgene plasmid #43604 | III-GAAC | addgene partial sequence | sequence record 61630 | M13-F20 5'-TGTAAAACGACGGCCAGT-3'
GCGAATTGGGCCCTCTAGATGCATGCTCGAGCGGCCGCCAGTGTGATGGATATCTGCAGAATTCGCCCTT
AAGTATCTTTCCTGTGCCCACGTCTCTGAGTCCGTGCGCTTGGCACAGCACAGGCAACAGCCTCTGTACT
GTTTCCAAGGCTTGCTTTCCTCCGTCGTGGCTTGCGATCGCCACGACCTGCTCTGGGGTTAATCCGTGCG
CTTGGCACAGCACGGGAAGCAGGCGCTGGACAGTCTCGAGTGCCTGTTTCCCGCCAATGTTGGAGGCGAT
TGCCACGACCTGCTCTGGGGTGAGGCCGTGCGCTTGGCACAGCACGGGAAGCAGGCGCTGGACAGTCTCG
AGTGCCTGTTTCCCGCCAATGTTGGAGGCGATTGCCACGACCTGCTCTGGGGTGAGTCCGTGCGCTTGGC
ACAGCACTGGAAGGAGCCTCTGCACCGTTTCCAAAGCCTGTTTTCCGCCGTTATTGCTCGCGATTGCCAC
GACCTGCTCTGGGGTGAGCCGAGACGCGCTAGGACGGCATCTATATAAGGGCGAATTCCAGCACACTGGC
GGCCGTTACTAGTGGATCCGAGCTCGGTACCAAGCTTGGCGTAATCATGGTCATAGCTGTTTCCTGTGTG
AAATTGTTATCCGCTCACAATTCCACACAACATACGAGCCGGAAGCATAAAGTGTAAAGCCTGGGGTGCC
TAATGAGTGAGCTAACTCACATTAATTGCGTTGCGCTCACTGCCCGCTTTCCAGTCGGGAAACCTGTCGT
GCCAGCTGCATTAATGAATCGGCCAACGCGCGGGGAGAGGCGGTTTGCGTATTGGGCGCTCTTCCGCTTC
CTCGCTCACTGACTCGCTGCGCTCGGTCGT
