[The description below was written by a language model from this plasmid's Addgene catalogue record.]
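Description:
III-GAAC is a bacterial cloning plasmid built on the commercial pCRII-TOPO backbone (about 4 kb without insert), carrying a 426 bp synthetic insert introduced by TOPO cloning. It is maintained at high copy number in E. coli and confers resistance to both ampicillin and kanamycin, consistent with the dual markers of this backbone. The insert sits between the T7 and M13-reverse priming sites used to sequence it. No feature table is provided, so the detailed layout of origins, promoters and flanking sites cannot be confirmed beyond what is generally true of the pCRII-TOPO vector.

The record does not describe the insert's content beyond its name and synthetic origin. It was deposited as part of a TALEN genome-editing system developed for generating human stem cell-based disease models, and the name and size fit a pre-assembled module from a TALE repeat library: "GAAC" plausibly denotes the four target DNA bases recognised by a tetramer of repeat units (four repeats of roughly 100 bp each would match the insert length), and "III" plausibly indicates the position that block occupies in the ordered repeat array. This interpretation is an inference from the name rather than a stated fact. As such, the plasmid is not an expression construct. It would serve as a storage and propagation vehicle for a building block that is excised or amplified and joined with other position-specific modules to assemble a custom TALE DNA-binding domain, which is then placed in a separate nuclease expression vector for targeted genome editing.
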