Addgene plasmid #43604: III-GAAC
Depositing lab: Chad Cowan & Kiran Musunuru. Depositing organization: Harvard University. Publication: A TALEN Genome-Editing System for Generating Human Stem Cell-Based Disease Models. Ding Q, Lee YK, Schaefer EA, Peters DT, Veres A, Kim K, Kuperwasser N, Motola DL, Meissner TB, Hendriks WT, Trevisan M, Gupta RM, Moisan A, Banks E, Friesen M, Schinzel RT, Xia F, Tang A, Xia Y, Figueroa E, Wann A, Ahfeldt T, Daheron L, Zhang F, Rubin LL, Peng LF, Chung RT, Musunuru K, Cowan CA. Cell Stem Cell. 2012 Dec 12. pii: S1934-5909(12)00645-5. doi: 10.1016/j.stem.2012.11.011. PubMed 23246482.
Backbone
  Vector backbone: pCRII-TOPO
  Backbone manufacturer: Invitrogen
  Backbone size w/o insert (bp): 3973
  Vector type: Bacterial Cloning
Growth in bacteria
  Bacterial resistance: Ampicillin and Kanamycin, 100 & 50 μg/mL
  Growth temperature: 37°C
  Growth strain: Top10
  Copy number: High Copy
Gene/Insert
  Gene/Insert name: III-GAAC
  Species: Synthetic
  Insert size (bp): 426
  Cloning method: TOPO Cloning
  Sequencing primers: 5′ T7; 3′ M13-rev
Terms and licenses: Academic/Nonprofit Terms; Industry Terms: Not Available to Industry
How to cite: III-GAAC was a gift from Chad Cowan & Kiran Musunuru (Addgene plasmid # 43604 ; http://n2t.net/addgene:43604 ; RRID:Addgene_43604)
